Addgene plasmid #237836: OPTN-P1
Purpose: Study the role and mechanism of the OPTN-P1 3' UTR in regulation gene function.
Depositing lab: Angela Ting. Depositing organization: University of Texas MD Anderson Cancer Center. Publication: Differentiation in the human urothelia is defined by distinct alternative polyadenylation. Le NB, Sona S, Santo B, Zhang Y, Ou R, Schweickart RA, Kochat V, Padron WI, Rai K, Lee SH, Yi JM, Wessely O, Lee BH, Ting AH. Cell Rep. 2026 Jan 13;45(1):116839. doi: 10.1016/j.celrep.2025.116839. PubMed 41533515.
Backbone
  Vector backbone: pmirGLO Dual-Luciferase miRNA Target Expression Vector
  Vector type: Mammalian Expression
Growth in bacteria
  Bacterial resistance: Ampicillin, 100 μg/mL
  Growth temperature: 37°C
  Growth strain: DH5alpha
  Copy number: High Copy
Gene/Insert
  Gene/Insert name: OPTN-P1 3'UTR
  Species: H. sapiens (human)
  Entrez Gene: OPTN (a.k.a. ALS12, FIP2, GLC1E, HIP7, HYPL, NRP, TFIIIA-INTP)
  Cloning method: Gibson Cloning
Terms and licenses: Academic/Nonprofit Terms; Industry Terms: Not Available to Industry
How to cite: OPTN-P1 was a gift from Angela Ting (Addgene plasmid # 237836 ; http://n2t.net/addgene:237836 ; RRID:Addgene_237836)
