[The description below was written by a language model from this plasmid's Addgene catalogue record and pLannotate feature annotations shown in this document.]
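Description:
OPTN-P1 is a mammalian dual-luciferase 3' UTR reporter built on the pmirGLO Dual-Luciferase miRNA Target Expression Vector, carrying a 3' UTR segment of the human optineurin gene (OPTN) introduced by Gibson cloning. The plasmid is about 7.4 kb. It replicates in E. coli from a high-copy ColE1/pUC-type origin and is selected with ampicillin through a β-lactamase cassette. A cer region, which helps resolve plasmid multimers into monomers, is also annotated.

The primary reporter is the synthetic firefly luciferase gene luc2, driven by a PGK promoter that the annotation assigns to mouse. Downstream of the luc2 coding sequence lies a short stretch containing remnants of a multiple cloning site, where pmirGLO accepts test sequences. The feature table does not annotate the OPTN insert itself, but this interval between luc2 and the nearby polyadenylation region is where the 3' UTR would be expected to sit. Several small fragment hits in this area (T7 terminator, SET1, large T antigen, M13 ori, bom) are probably short-homology matches rather than functional parts.

A second, independent cassette uses the SV40 enhancer/early promoter to express human codon-optimized Renilla luciferase followed by a neomycin/G418 resistance coding sequence and a synthetic poly(A) signal. This cassette provides an internal normalization control and a potential mammalian selection marker.

Firefly signal normalized to Renilla reports how the inserted UTR affects transcript stability or translation. The stated purpose is to study the role and mechanism of the OPTN-P1 3' UTR in gene regulation, and the associated work concerns alternative polyadenylation. "P1" may therefore denote a particular poly(A)-site isoform, though the record does not define it.
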