Features (pLannotate 1.2.2; 18 found; start..end, strand, type, name):
      1..589     +  rep_origin     ori: high-copy-number ColE1/pMB1/pBR322/pUC origin of replication
    747..1607    -  CDS            AmpR: β-lactamase; bla; confers resistance to ampicillin, carbenicillin, and related antibiotics
   1608..1712    -  promoter       AmpR promoter: bla
   1755..1847    +  CDS            tnpA (fragment): TN5P_ECOLX - Also known as tnp. Experimental evidence at protein level: Swiss-Prot protein existence level 1. Mediates transposition of transposon Tn5 by a 'cut and paste' mechanism. First, the monomeric transposase binds the 19 bp inverted DNA repeats flanking the transposon. Then, dimerization of the DNA- bound transposase creates a synaptic DNA complex. After nicking of the first DNA strand, excision of the transposon proceeds through a series of intermediates. The transposase then mediates the insertion of the transposon at a new site by strand transfer. The activity of the wild- type tran
   1868..1916    -  polyA_signal   poly(A) signal: synthetic polyadenylation signal
   1980..2772    -  CDS            NeoR/KanR (fragment): aminoglycoside phosphotransferase from Tn5; aph(3')-II (or nptII); confers resistance to neomycin, kanamycin, and G418 (Geneticin®)
   2823..3755    -  CDS            hRluc: Renilla luciferase human codon-optimized
   3806..4163    -  promoter       SV40 promoter: SV40 enhancer and early promoter
   4228..4279    +  misc_feature   bom (fragment): basis of mobility region from pBR322
   4280..4312    -  rep_origin     M13 ori (fragment): M13 bacteriophage origin of replication; arrow indicates direction of (+) strand synthesis
   4317..4385    +  CDS            large T antigen (fragment): large T antigen from SV40 (simian virus 40)
   4408..4529    +  polyA_signal   SV40 poly(A) signal: SV40 polyadenylation signal
   4551..4570    -  terminator     T7 terminator (fragment): transcription terminator for bacteriophage T7 RNA polymerase
   4578..4627    -  CDS            SET1 (fragment): solubility-enhancement tag derived from T7 phage gene 10B
   4634..4659    -  misc_feature   MCS (fragment): pUC18/19 multiple cloning site
   4750..6402    -  CDS            luciferase: firefly luciferase synthetic luc2 version of the luciferase gene
   6449..6948    -  promoter       PGK promoter: mouse phosphoglycerate kinase 1 promoter
   7005..7288    -  misc_feature   cer region: ColE1-derived recombination site that helps to maintain plasmids as monomers
>Addgene plasmid #237836 | OPTN-P1 | addgene full sequence | sequence record 471706 | Addgene NGS Result
TTGAAATCCTTTTTTTCTGCGCGTAATCTGCTGCTTGCAAACAAAAAAACCACCGCTACCAGCGGTGGTT
TGTTTGCCGGATCAAGAGCTACCAACTCTTTTTCCGAAGGTAACTGGCTTCAGCAGAGCGCAGATACCAA
ATACTGTCCTTCTAGTGTAGCCGTAGTTAGGCCACCACTTCAAGAACTCTGTAGCACCGCCTACATACCT
CGCTCTGCTAATCCTGTTACCAGTGGCTGCTGCCAGTGGCGATAAGTCGTGTCTTACCGGGTTGGACTCA
AGACGATAGTTACCGGATAAGGCGCAGCGGTCGGGCTGAACGGGGGGTTCGTGCACACAGCCCAGCTTGG
AGCGAACGACCTACACCGAACTGAGATACCTACAGCGTGAGCTATGAGAAAGCGCCACGCTTCCCGAAGG
GAGAAAGGCGGACAGGTATCCGGTAAGCGGCAGGGTCGGAACAGGAGAGCGCACGAGGGAGCTTCCAGGG
GGAAACGCCTGGTATCTTTATAGTCCTGTCGGGTTTCGCCACCTCTGACTTGAGCGTCGATTTTTGTGAT
GCTCGTCAGGGGGGCGGAGCCTATGGAAAAACGCCAGCAACGCGGCCTTTTTACGGTTCCTGGCCTTTTG
CTGGCCTTTTGCTCACATGTTCTTTCCTGCGTTATCCCCTGATTCTGTGGATAACCGTATTACCGCCTTT
GAGTGAGCTGATACCGGTTGGGCGTCGCTTGGTCGGTCATTTCGAATTACCAATGCTTAATCAGTGAGGC
ACCTATCTCAGCGATCTGTCTATTTCGTTCATCCATAGTTGCCTGACTCCCCGTCGTGTAGATAACTACG
ATACGGGAGGGCTTACCATCTGGCCCCAGTGCTGCAATGATACCGCGAGACCCACGCTCACCGGCTCCAG
ATTTATCAGCAATAAACCAGCCAGCCGGAAGGGCCGAGCGCAGAAGTGGTCCTGCAACTTTATCCGCCTC
CATCCAGTCTATTAATTGTTGCCGGGAAGCTAGAGTAAGTAGTTCGCCAGTTAATAGTTTGCGCAACGTT
GTTGCCATTGCTACAGGCATCGTGGTGTCACGCTCGTCGTTTGGTATGGCTTCATTCAGCTCCGGTTCCC
AACGATCAAGGCGAGTTACATGATCCCCCATGTTGTGCAAAAAAGCGGTTAGCTCCTTCGGTCCTCCGAT
AGTTGTCAGAAGTAAGTTGGCCGCAGTGTTATCACTCATGGTTATGGCAGCACTGCATAATTCTCTTACT
GTCATGCCATCCGTAAGATGCTTTTCTGTGACTGGTGAGTACTCAACCAAGTCATTCTGAGAATAGTGTA
TGCGGCGACCGAGTTGCTCTTGCCCGGCGTCAATACGGGATAATACCGCGCCACATAGCAGAACTTTGAA
AGTGCTCATCATTGGAAAACGTTCTTCGGGGCGAAAACTCTCAAGGATCTTACCGCTGTTGAGATCCAGT
TCGATGTAACCCACTCGTGCACCCAACTGATCTTCAGCATCTTTTACTTTCACCAGCGTTTCTGGGTGAG
CAAAAACAGGAAGGCAAAATGCCGCAAAAAAGGGAATAAGGGCGACACGGAAATGTTGAATACTCATACT
CTTCCTTTTTCAATATTATTGAAGCATTTATCAGGGTTATTGTCTCATGAGCGGATACATATTTGAATGT
ATTTAGAAAAATAAACAAATAGGGGTTCCGCGCACATTTCCCCGAAAAGTGCCACCTGACGTCTAAGAAA
CCATTACGTAGAAAGCCAGTCCGCAGAAACGGTGCTGACCCCGGATGAATGTCAGCTACTGGGCTATCTG
GACAAGGGAAAACGCAAGCGCAAAGAGGATCCTTATCGCTATCGATTCACACAAAAAACCAACACACAGA
TGTAATGAAAATAAAGATATTTTATTGCGGCCATCGTGATGGCAGGTTGGGCGTCGCTTGGTCGGTCATT
TCGAACCCCAGAGTCCCGCTCAGAAGAACTCGTCAAGAAGGCGATAGAAGGCGATGCGCTGCGAATCGGG
AGCGGCGATACCGTAAAGCACGAGGAAGCGGTCAGCCCATTCGCCGCCAAGCTCTTCAGCAATATCACGG
GTAGCCAACGCTATGTCCTGATAGCGGTCCGCCACACCCAGCCGGCCACAGTCGATGAATCCAGAAAAGC
GGCCATTTTCCACCATGATATTCGGCAAGCAGGCATCGCCATGGGTCACGACGAGATCCTCGCCGTCGGG
CATGCGCGCCTTGAGCCTGGCGAACAGTTCGGCTGGCGCGAGCCCCTGATGCTCTTCGTCCAGATCATCC
TGATCGACAAGACCGGCTTCCATCCGAGTACGTGCTCGCTCGATGCGATGTTTCGCTTGGTGGTCGAATG
GGCAGGTAGCCGGATCAAGCGTATGCAGCCGCCGCATTGCATCAGCCATGATGGATACTTTCTCGGCAGG
AGCAAGGTGAGATGACAGGAGATCCTGCCCCGGCACTTCGCCCAATAGCAGCCAGTCCCTTCCCGCTTCA
GTGACAACGTCGAGCACAGCTGCGCAAGGAACGCCCGTCGTGGCCAGCCACGATAGCCGCGCTGCCTCGT
CCTGCAGTTCATTCAGGGCACCGGACAGGTCGGTCTTGACAAAAAGAACCGGGCGCCCCTGCGCTGACAG
CCGGAACACGGCGGCATCAGAGCAGCCGATTGTCTGTTGTGCCCAGTCATAGCCGAATAGCCTCTCCACC
CAAGCGGCCGGAGAACCTGCGTGCAATCCATCTTGTTCAATCCCTCCGGAGCCTCCGCCACCTGATCCGC
CACCTCCGCTCCCACCACCGGTCTGCTCGTTCTTCAGCACGCGCTCCACGAAGCTCTTGATGTACTTACC
CATTTCATCTGGAGCGTCCTCCTGGCTGAAGTGGAGGCCCTTCACCTTCACGAACTCGGTGTTAGGGAAC
TTCTTAGCTCCCTCGACAATAGCGTTGGAAAAGAACCCAGGGTCGGACTCGATGAACATCTTAGGCAGAT
CGTCGCTGGCCCGAAGGTAGGCGTTGTAGTTGCGGACAATCTGGACGACGTCGGGCTTGCCTCCCTTAAC
GAGAGGGATCTCGCGAGGCCAGGAGAGGGTAGGCCGTCTAACCTCGCCCTTCTCCTTGAATGGCTCCAGG
TAGGCAGCGAACTCCTCAGGCTCCAGTTTCCGCATGATCTTGCTTGGGAGCATGGTCTCGACGAAGAAGT
TATTCTCAAGCACCATTTTCTCGCCCTCTTCGCTCTTGATCAGGGCGATATCCTCCTCGATGTCAGGCCA
CTCGTCCCAGGACTCGATCACGTCCACGACACTCTCAGCATGGACGATGGCCTTGATCTTGTCTTGGTGC
TCGTAGGAGTAGTGAAAGGCCAGACAAGCCCCCCAGTCGTGGCCCACAAAGATGATTTTCTTTGGAAGGT
TCAGCAGCTCGAACCAAGCGGTGAGGTACTTGTAGTGATCCAGGAGGCGATATGAGCCATTCCCGCTCTT
GCCGGACTTACCCATTCCGATCAGATCAGGGATGATGCATCTAGCCACGGGCTCGATGTGAGGCACGACG
TGCCTCCACAGGTAGCTGGAGGCAGCGTTACCATGCAGAAAAATCACGGCGTTCTCGGCGTGCTTCTCGG
AATCATAGTAGTTGATGAAGGAGTCCAGCACGTTCATTTGCTTGCAGCGAGCCCACCACTGAGGCCCAGT
GATCATGCGTTTGCGTTGCTCGGGGTCGTACACCTTGGAAGCCATGGTGGCTCCAGCCTTTGGTTCGAGA
CTGTTGTGTCAGAAGAATCAAGCTTTTTGCAAAAGCCTAGGCCTCCAAAAAAGCCTCCTCACTACTTCTG
GAATAGCTCAGAGGCCGAGGCGGCCTCGGCCTCTGCATAAATAAAAAAAATTAGTCAGCCATGGGGCGGA
GAATGGGCGGAACTGGGCGGAGTTAGGGGCGGGATGGGCGGAGTTAGGGGCGGGACTATGGTTGCTGACT
AATTGAGATGCATGCTTTGCATACTTCTGCCTGCTGGGGAGCCTGGGGACTTTCCACACCTGGTTGCTGA
CTAATTGAGATGCATGCTTTGCATACTTCTGCCTGCTGGGGAGCCTGGGGACTTTCCACACCCTAACTGA
CACACATTCCACAGCTGGTTCTTTCCGCCTCAGAAGGTACCTAACCAAGTTCCTCTTTCAGAGGTTATTT
CAGGCCATGGTGCTGCGCAGATCCGCGTATGCGGTGTGAAATACCGCACAGATGCGTAAGGAGAAAATAC
CGCATCAGGAAATTGTAAGCGTTAATATTTTGTTAAAATTCGATTTTACCACATTTGTAGAGGTTTTACT
TGCTTAAAAAAACCTCCCACATCTCCCCCTGAACCTGAAACATAAAATGAATGCAATTGTTGTTGTTAAC
TTGTTTATTGCAGCTTATAATGGTTACAAATAAAGCAATAGCATCACAAATTTCACAAATAAAGCATTTT
TTTCACTGCATTCTAGTTGTGGTTTGTCCAAACTCATCAATGTATCTTATCATGTCTGCTCGAAGCGGCC
GCCCCAAGGGGTTATGCTAGTTATTGCTCAGCGGTGGCAGCAGCCAACTCAGCTTCCTTTCGGGCTTTGT
TAGCAGCCGGATCAGCTTGCATGCCTGCAGGTCGACTCTTGGAGGAAAAAATCTGACATTTACCAACAGT
TTTGGGGAGGTGATACATCAACACACTCGAGGCTAGCGAGCTCGTTTAAACAACTAGAATTACACGGCGA
TCTTGCCGCCCTTCTTGGCCTTAATGAGAATCTCGCGGATCTTGCGGGCGTCCAACTTGCCGGTCAGTCC
TTTAGGCACCTCGTCCACGAACACAACACCACCGCGCAGCTTCTTGGCGGTTGTAACCTGGCTGGCCACA
TAGTCCACGATCTCCTTCTCGGTCATGGTTTTACCGTGTTCCAGCACGACGACTGCGGCGGGCAGCTCGC
CGGCATCGTCGTCGGGCAGGCCGGCGACCCCGGCGTCGAAGATGTTGGGGTGTTGCAGCAGGATGCTCTC
CAGTTCGGCTGGGGCTACCTGGTAGCCCTTGTATTTGATCAGGCTCTTCAGCCGGTCCACGATGAAGAAG
TGCTCGTCCTCGTCCCAGTAGGCGATGTCGCCGCTGTGCAGCCAGCCGTCCTTGTCGATGAGAGCGTTTG
TAGCCTCGGGGTTGTTAACGTAGCCGCTCATGATCATGGGGCCACGGACGCACAGCTCGCCGCGCTGGTT
CACACCCAGTGTCTTACCGGTGTCCAAGTCCACCACCTTAGCCTCGAAGAAGGGCACCACCTTGCCTACT
GCGCCAGGCTTGTCGTCCCCTTCGGGGGTGATCAGAATGGCGCTGGTTGTTTCTGTCAGGCCGTAGCCCT
GGCGGATGCCTGGTAGGTGGAAGCGTTTGGCCACGGCCTCACCTACCTCCTTGCTGAGCGGCGCCCCGCC
GCTGGCGATCTCGTGCAAGTTGCTTAGGTCGTACTTGTCGATGAGAGTGCTCTTAGCGAAGAAGCTAAAT
AGTGTGGGCACCAGCAGGGCAGATTGAATCTTATAGTCTTGCAAGCTGCGCAAGAATAGCTCCTCCTCGA
AGCGGTACATGAGCACGACCCGAAAGCCGCAGATCAAGTAGCCCAGCGTGGTGAACATGCCGAAGCCGTG
GTGAAATGGCACCACGCTGAGGATAGCGGTGTCGGGGATGATCTGGTTGCCGAAGATGGGGTCGCGGGCA
TGACTGAATCGGACACAAGCGGTGCGGTGCGGTAGGGCTACGCCCTTGGGCAATCCGGTACTGCCACTAC
TGTTCATGATCAGGGCGATGGTTTTGTCCCGGTCGAAGCTCTCGGGCACGAAGTCGTACTCGTTGAAGCC
GGGTGGCAAATGGGAAGTCACGAAGGTGTACATGCTTTGGAAGCCCTGGTAGTCGGTCTTGCTATCCATG
ATGATGATCTTTTGTATGATCGGTAGCTTCTTTTGCACGTTGAGGATCTTTTGCAGCCCTTTCTTGCTCA
CGAATACGACGGTGGGCTGGCTGATGCCCATGCTGTTCAGCAGCTCGCGCTCGTTGTAGATGTCGTTAGC
TGGGGCCACAGCCACACCGATGAACAGGGCACCCAACACGGGCATGAAGAACTGCAAGCTATTCTCGCTG
CACACCACGATCCGATGGTTTGTATTCAGCCCATAGCGCTTCATAGCTTCTGCCAGCCGAACGCTCATCT
CGAAGTACTCGGCGTAGGTAATGTCCACCTCGATATGTGCGTCGGTAAAGGCGATGGTGCCGGGCACCAG
GGCGTAGCGCTTCATGGCTTTGTGCAGCTGCTCGCCGGCGGTCCCGTCTTCGAGTGGGTAGAATGGCGCT
GGGCCCTTCTTAATGTTTTTGGCATCTTCCATGGTGGCTTTACCAACAGTACCGGATTGCCAAGCTTGGG
CTGCAGGTCGAAAGGCCCGGAGATGAGGAAGAGGAGAACAGCGCGGCAGACGTGCGCTTTTGAAGCGTGC
AGAATGCCGGGCCTCCGGAGGACCTTCGGGCGCCCGCCCCGCCCCTGAGCCCGCCCCTGAGCCCGCCCCC
GGACCCACCCCTTCCCAGCCTCTGAGCCCAGAAAGCGAAGGAGCAAAGCTGCTATTGGCCGCTGCCCCAA
AGGCCTACCCGCTTCCATTGCTCAGCGGTGCTGTCCATCTGCACGAGACTAGTGAGACGTGCTACTTCCA
TTTGTCACGTCCTGCACGACGCGAGCTGCGGGGCGGGGGGGAACTTCCTGACTAGGGGAGGAGTAGAAGG
TGGCGCGAAGGGGCCACCAAAGAACGGAGCCGGTTGGCGCCTACCGGTGGATGTGGAATGTGTGCGAGGC
CAGAGGCCACTTGTGTAGCGCCAAGTGCCCAGCGGGGCTGCTAAAGCGCATGCTCCAGACTGCCTTGGGA
AAAGCGCCTCCCCTACCCGGTAGATCTCGATCCTCTACGCCGGACGCATCGTGGCCGGAGTACTGCGGTT
TATCTCGATGGCTACGAGGGCAGACAGTAAGTGGATTTACCATAATCCCTTAATTGTACGCACCGCTAAA
ACGCGTTCAGCGCGATCACGGCAGCAGACAGGTAAAAATGGCAACAAACCACCCGAAAAACTGCCGCAAT
CGCGCCTGATAAATTTTAACCGTATGAATACCTATGCAACCAGAGGGTACAGGCCACATTACCCCCACTT
AATCCACTGAAGCTGCCATTTTTCATGGTTTCACCATCCCAGCGAAGGGCCATCCAGCGTGCGTTCCTGT
ATTTCCGGACTATAAAAGGATCTAGGTGAAGATCCTTTTTGATAATCTCATGACCAAAATCCCTTAACGT
GAGTTTTCGTTCCACTGAGCGTCAGACCCCGTAGAAAAGATCAAAGGATCTTC
